Addgene plasmid #242033: pBIRC5-Split PS Intein-N tTA
Purpose: N-terminal segment of the blue-light-controlled split PS Intein tTA gene expression system, co-expressing mTagBFP2 under the BIRC5 promoter.
Depositing lab: Vladislav Verkhusha. Depositing organization: Albert Einstein College of Medicine. Publication: Photoswitchable intein for light control of covalent protein binding and cleavage. Baloban M, Manoilov KY, Karasev MM, Verkhusha VV, Shcherbakova DM. Nat Commun. 2025 Sep 11;16(1):8263. doi: 10.1038/s41467-025-63595-9. PubMed 40935816.
Backbone
  Vector backbone: mEGFP-N1
  Vector type: Mammalian Expression
Growth in bacteria
  Bacterial resistance: Kanamycin, 50 μg/mL
  Growth temperature: 37°C
  Growth strain: DH5alpha
  Copy number: High Copy
Gene/Insert
  Gene/Insert name: Split PS Intein-N tTA (alt name: M-SGY-IntN--T2A-mTagBFP2)
  Species: Synthetic
  Insert size (bp): 1048
  Mutation: The CMV promoter was replaced with the BIRC5 promoter, which was amplified from the genome of HeLa cells, in the original vector.
  Promoter: hTERT
  Tag / fusion protein: mTagBFP2 (C terminal on insert)
  Cloning method: Restriction Enzyme; 5′ cloning site NheI (not destroyed); 3′ cloning site NotI (not destroyed)
  Sequencing primers: 5′ pBR322ori-F; 3′ SV40pA-R
Terms and licenses: Academic/Nonprofit Terms; Industry Terms: Not Available to Industry
How to cite: pBIRC5-Split PS Intein-N tTA was a gift from Vladislav Verkhusha (Addgene plasmid # 242033 ; http://n2t.net/addgene:242033 ; RRID:Addgene_242033)
