[The description below was written by a language model from this plasmid's Addgene catalogue record.]
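Description:
pBIRC5-Split PS Intein-N tTA is a mammalian expression plasmid built on the mEGFP-N1 backbone, propagated in E. coli as a high-copy plasmid under kanamycin selection. No feature table accompanies the record, so backbone elements beyond those named in the catalogue fields cannot be confirmed. The synthetic insert of about 1 kb sits between retained NheI and NotI sites. Its alternative name (M-SGY-IntN--T2A-mTagBFP2) indicates an N-terminal intein fragment followed by a T2A sequence and the blue fluorescent protein mTagBFP2. Although the catalogue lists mTagBFP2 as a C-terminal tag, a T2A element normally causes ribosomal skipping. The fluorescent protein is therefore expected to be released as a separate polypeptide that marks expressing cells, consistent with the stated "co-expressing" purpose.

The original CMV promoter of the backbone was replaced with the BIRC5 (survivin) promoter amplified from HeLa genomic DNA, which matches the plasmid name and purpose. The promoter field of the record instead lists hTERT. This discrepancy cannot be resolved from the record, although the weight of the other fields favours BIRC5.

The construct supplies the N-terminal half of a blue-light-controlled split photoswitchable (PS) intein system for reconstituting the tetracycline transactivator tTA. In such a design, a complementary C-terminal partner, not described here, would be co-delivered, and light-gated intein activity would join the two halves into a functional tTA that drives a tTA-responsive reporter or gene. Placing this half under a specific cellular promoter suggests that gene activation is meant to depend on both promoter activity and illumination, though the record does not spell this out.
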