>Addgene plasmid #242033 | pBIRC5-Split PS Intein-N tTA | depositor partial sequence | sequence record 477249 | Partial
GATGCTTTTTGCAGAGGTGGCACCCTGTAAAGCTCTCCTGTCTGACTTTTTTTTTTTTTTAGACTGAGTT
TTGCTCTTGTTGCCTAGGCTGGAGTGCAATGGCACAATCTCAGCTCACTGCACCCTCTGCCTCCCGGGTT
CAAGCGATTCTCCTGCCTCAGCCTCCCGAGTAGTTGGGATTACAGGCATGCACCACCACGCCCAGCTAAT
TTTTGTATTTTTAGTAGAGACAAGGTTTCACCGTGATGGCCAGGCTGGTCTTGAACTCCAGGACTCAAGT
GATGCTCCTGCCTAGGCCTCTCAAAGTGTTGGGATTACAGGCGTGAGCCACTGCACCCGGCCTGCACGCG
TTCTTTGAAAGCAGTCGAGGGGGCGCTAGGTGTGGGCAGGGACGAGCTGGCGCGGCGTCGCTGGGTGCAC
CGCGACCACGGGCAGAGCCACGCGGCGGGAGGACTACAACTCCCGGCACACCCCGCGCCGCCCCGCCTCT
ACTCCCAGAAGGCCGCGGGGGGTGGACCGCCTAAGAGGGCGTGCGCTCCCGACATGCCCCGCGGCGCGCC
ATTAACCGCCAGATTTGAATCGCCGGACCCGTTGGCAGAGGTGGCGGCGGCGAGAGCTGGTTTAGTGAAC
CGTCAGATCCGCTAGCACCATGAGCGGCTATTGTCTGGATCTGAAAACCCAGGTTCAGACACCGCAGGGT
ATGAAAGAAATTTCAAATATTCAGGTGGGTGATCTGGTTCTGAGCAATACTGGTTATAATGAAGTGCTGA
ATGTGTTTCCGAAAAGCAAAAAAAAAAGCTATAAAATCACCCTGGAAGATGGCAAAGAAATCATTTGTAG
CGAAGAACACCTGTTTCCGACCCAGACTGGTGAAATGAATATTAGCGGTGGTCTGAAAGAAGGTATGTGC
CTGTATGTTAAAGAATTCGGTAGCGGCGAGGGCAGAGGAAGTCTGCTAACATGCGGTGATGTCGAGGAGA
ATCCTGGCCCAGGAAGCGAGCTGATTAAGGAGAACATGCACATGAAGCTGTACATGGAGGGCACCGTGGA
CAACCATCACTTCAAGTGCACATCCGAGGGCGAAGGCAAGCCCTACGAGGGCACCCAGACCATGAGAATC
AAGGTGGTCGAGGGCGGCCCTCTCCCCTTCGCCTTCGACATCCTGGCTACTAGCTTCCTCTACGGCAGCA
AGACCTTCATCAACCACACCCAGGGCATCCCCGACTTCTTCAAGCAGTCCTTCCCTGAGGGCTTCACATG
GGAGAGAGTCACCACATACGAAGACGGGGGCGTGCTGACCGCTACCCAGGACACCAGCCTCCAGGACGGC
TGCCTCATCTACAACGTCAAGATCAGAGGGGTGAACTTCACATCCAACGGCCCTGTGATGCAGAAGAAAA
CACTCGGCTGGGAGGCCTTCACCGAGACGCTGTACCCCGCTGACGGCGGCCTGGAAGGCAGAAACGACAT
GGCCCTGAAGCTCGTGGGCGGGAGCCATCTGATCGCAAACGCCAAGACCACATATAGATCCAAGAAACCC
GCTAAGAACCTCAAGATGCCTGGCGTCTACTATGTGGACTACAGACTGGAAAGAATCAAGGAGGCCAACA
ACGAGACCTACGTCGAGCAGCACGAGGTGGCAGTGGCCAGATACTGCGACCTCCCTAGCAAACTGGGGCA
CAAGCTTAATTAAAGCGGCCGCGACTCTAGATCATAATCAGCCATACCACATTTGTAGAGGTTTTACTTG
CTTTAAAAAACCTCCCACACCTCCCCCTGAACCTGAAACATAAAATGAATGCAATTGTTGTTGTTAACTT
GTTTATTGCAGCTTATAATGGTTACAAATAAAGCAATAGCATCACAAATTTCACAAATAAAGCATTTTTT
TCACTGCATTCTAGTTGTGGTTTGTCCAAACTCATCAATGTATCTTAAGGCGTAAATTGTAAGCGTTAAT
ATTTTGTTAAAATTCGCGTTAAATTTTTGTTAAATCAGCTCATTTTTTAACCAATAGGCCGAAATCGGCA
AAATCCCTTATAAATCAAAAGAATAGACCGAGATAGGGT
[37 nt withheld, positions 2070-2106]
AAAGAACGTGGACTCCAACGTCAAAGG
[49 nt withheld, positions 2134-2182]
T
[91 nt withheld, positions 2184-2274]
G
[124 nt withheld, positions 2276-2399]
CAGGTGGCACTTTTCGGGGAAATGTGCGCGGAACCCCTATTTGTTTATTTTTCTAAATACATTCAAATAT
GTATCCGCTCATGAGACAATAACCCTGATAAATGCTTCAATAATATTGAAAAAGGAAGAGTCCTGAGGCG
GAAAGAACCAGCTGTGGAATGTGTGTCAGTTAGGGTGTGGAAAGTCCCCAGGCTCCCCAGCAGGCAGAAG
TATGCAAAGCATGCATCTCAATTAGTCAGCAACCAGGTGTGGAAAGTCCCCAGGCTCCCCAGCAGGCAGA
AGTATGCAAAGCATGCATCTCAATTAGTCAGCAACCATAGTCCCGCCCCTAACTCCGCCCATCCCGCCCC
TAACTCCGCCCAGTTCCGCCCATTCTCCGCCCCATGGCTGACTAATTTTTTTTATTTATGCAGAGGCCGA
GGCCGCCTCGGCCTCTGAGCTATTCCAGAAGTAGTGAGGAGGCTTTTTTGGAGGCCTAGGCTTTTGCAAA
GATCGATCAAGAGACAGGATGAGGATCGTTTCGCATGATTGAACAAGATGGATTGCACGCAGGTTCTCCG
GCCGCTTGGGTGGAGAGGCTATTCGGCTATGACTGGGCACAACAGACAATCGGCTGCTCTGATGCCGCCG
TGTTCCGGCTGTCAGCGCAGGGGCGCCCGGTTCTTTTTGTCAAGACCGACCTGTCCGGTGCCCTGAATGA
ACTGCAAGACGAGGCAGCGCGGCTATCGTGGCTGGCCACGACGGGCGTTCCTTGCGCAGCTGTGCTCGAC
GTTGTCACTGAAGCGGGAAGGGACTGGCTGCTATTGGGCGAAGTGCCGGGGCAGGATCTCCTGTCATCTC
ACCTTGCTCCTGCCGAGAAAGTATCCATCATGGCTGATGCAATGCGGCGGCTGCATACGCTTGATCCGGC
TACCTGCCCATTCGACCACCAAGCGAAACATCGCATCGAGCGAGCACGTACTCGGATGGAAGCCGGTCTT
GTCGATCAGGATGATCTGGACGAAGAGCATCAGGGGCTCGCGCCAGCCGAACTGTTCGCCAGGCTCAAGG
CGAGCATGCCCGACGGCGAGGATCTCGTCGTGACCCATGGCGATGCCTGCTTGCCGAATATCATGGTGGA
AAATGGCCGCTTTTCTGGATTCATCGACTGTGGCCGGCTGGGTGTGGCGGACCGCTATCAGGACATAGCG
TTGGCTACCCGTGATATTGCTGAAGAGCTTGGCGGCGAATGGGCTGACCGCTTCCTCGTGCTTTACGGTA
TCGCCGCTCCCGATTCGCAGCGCATCGCCTTCTATCGCCTTCTTGACGAGTTCTTCTGAGCGGGACTCTG
GGGTTCGAAATGACCGACCAAGCGACGCCCAACCTGCCATCACGAGATTTCGATTCCACCGCCGCCTTCT
ATGAAAGGTTGGGCTTCGGAATCGTTTTCCGGGACGCCGGCTGGATGATCCTCCAGCGCGGGGATCTCAT
GCTGGAGTTCTTCGCCCACCCTAGGGGGAGGCTAACTGAAACACGGAAGGAGACAATACCGGAAGGAACC
CGCGCTATGACGGCAATAAAAAGACAGAATAAAACGCACGGTGTTGGGTCGTTTGTTCATAAACGCGGGG
TTCGGTCCCAGGGCTGGCACTCTGTCGATACCCCACCGAGACCCCATTGGGGCCAATACGCCCGCGTTTC
TTCCTTTTCCCCACCCCACCCCCCAAGTTCGGGTGAAGGCCCAGGGCTCGCAGCCAACGTCGGGGCGGCA
GGCCCTGCCATAGCCTCAGGTTACTCATATATACTTTAGATTGATTTAAAACTTCATTTTTAATTTAAAA
GGATCTAGGTGAAGATCCTTTTTGATAATCTCATGACCAAAATCCCTTAACGTGAGTTTTCGTTCCACTG
AGCGTCAGACCCCGTAGAAAAGATCAAAGGATCTTCTTGAGATCCTTTTTTTCTGCGCGTAATCTGCTGC
TTGCAAACAAAAAAACCACCGCTACCAGCGGTGGTTTGTTTGCCGGATCAAGAGCTACCAACTCTTTTTC
CGAAGGTAACTGGCTTCAGCAGAGCGCAGATACCAAATACTGTTCTTCTAGTGTAGCCGTAGTTAGGCCA
CCACTTCAAGAACTCTGTAGCACCGCCTACATACCTCGCTCTGCTAATCCTGTTACCAGTGGCTGCTGCC
AGTGGCGATAAGTCGTGTCTTACCGGGTTGGACTCAAGACGATAGTTACCGGATAAGGCGCAGCGGTCGG
GCTGAACGGGGGGTTCGTGCACACAGCCCAGCTTGGAGCGAACGACCTACACCGAACTGAGATACCTACA
GCGTGAGCTATGAGAAAGCGCCACGCTTCCCGAAGGGAGAAAGGCGGACAGGTATCCGGTAAGCGGCAGG
GTCGGAACAGGAGAGCGCACGAGGGAGCTTCCAGGGGGAAACGCCTGGTATCTTTATAGTCCTGTCGGGT
TTCGCCACCTCTGACTTGAGCGTCGATTTTTGTGATGCTCGTCAGGGGGGCGGAGCCTATGGAAAAACGC
CAGCAACGCGGCCTTTTTACGGTTCCTGGCCTTTTGCTGGCCTTTTGCTCACATGTTCTTTCCTGCGTTA
TCCCCTGATTCTGTGGATAACCGTATTACCGCCATGCATTAGTTATTAAT
